Addgene plasmid #68746: pGL4.26-SS-139
Purpose: ZF8 Op -- GFP
Depositing lab: James Collins. Depositing organization: Massachusetts Institute of Technology. Publication: DNA sense-and-respond protein modules for mammalian cells. Slomovic S, Collins JJ. Nat Methods. 2015 Sep 21. doi: 10.1038/nmeth.3585. PubMed 26389572.
Backbone
  Vector backbone: pGL4.26 luc2/minp/hygro
  Backbone manufacturer: Promega
  Backbone size w/o insert (bp): 4917
  Total vector size (bp): 4928
  Modifications to backbone: GFP instead of Luc
  Vector type: Mammalian Expression
  Selectable markers: Hygromycin
Growth in bacteria
  Bacterial resistance: Ampicillin, 100 μg/mL
  Growth temperature: 37°C
  Growth strain: DH5alpha
  Copy number: High Copy
Gene/Insert
  Gene/Insert name: ZF8 Op
  Species: Synthetic
  Insert size (bp): 11
Terms and licenses: Academic/Nonprofit Terms; Industry Terms: Not Available to Industry
How to cite: pGL4.26-SS-139 was a gift from James Collins (Addgene plasmid # 68746 ; http://n2t.net/addgene:68746 ; RRID:Addgene_68746)
