[The description below was written by a language model from this plasmid's Addgene catalogue record and pLannotate feature annotations shown in this document.]
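Description:
pGL4.26-SS-139 is a mammalian reporter plasmid built on the Promega pGL4.26 [luc2/minP/Hygro] backbone, in which the luciferase gene has been replaced by GFP. It is maintained in E. coli as a high-copy plasmid through a ColE1/pUC-type origin with ampicillin selection (AmpR, β-lactamase). A separate cassette, consisting of the SV40 enhancer/early promoter, the hygromycin B phosphotransferase gene and a synthetic poly(A) signal, allows selection of stably transfected mammalian cells. The total size is recorded as 4,928 bp, matching the annotated sequence.

The payload is a very short synthetic insert of 11 bp, named ZF8 Op, which the record describes as an operator linked to GFP. The operator itself is not annotated in the feature table. By the design of this backbone it would be expected to sit upstream of minP, the minimal TATA-box promoter, but the record does not give its position. minP has low basal activity and drives a mammalian codon-optimised EGFP coding sequence followed by an SV40 polyadenylation signal. A synthetic poly(A) signal and an RNA polymerase II transcriptional pause site from the human α2-globin gene lie just upstream of the reporter region on the circular map. They limit read-through transcription from the backbone and so keep background fluorescence low. Short fragments annotated as SV40 large T antigen and TcR appear to be backbone remnants rather than functional genes.

The name suggests that the operator is a binding site for a zinc-finger protein designated ZF8, so that EGFP would be produced only when a matching zinc-finger-based transcriptional activator is recruited next to minP. This fits the associated work on DNA sense-and-respond protein modules for mammalian cells, although the record does not detail the partner constructs.
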