Features (pLannotate 1.2.2; 13 found; start..end, strand, type, name):
     56..87      +  promoter       minP: minimal TATA-box promoter with low basal activity
    120..839     +  CDS            EGFP: the original enhanced GFP (Yang et al., 1996) mammalian codon-optimized
    883..1004    -  polyA_signal   SV40 poly(A) signal: SV40 polyadenylation signal
   1030..1161    -  CDS            LT_SV40 (fragment): Experimental evidence at protein level: Swiss-Prot protein existence level 1. Isoform 17kT antigen targets host RBL2 for degradation and promotes cell proliferation. Transactivates host cyclin A promoter through its J domain. From Simian virus 40 (SV40).
   1198..1555    +  promoter       SV40 promoter: SV40 enhancer and early promoter
   1586..2623    +  CDS            HygR: hygromycin B phosphotransferase confers resistance to hygromycin
   2647..2695    +  polyA_signal   poly(A) signal: synthetic polyadenylation signal
   2711..2842    +  CDS            TcR (fragment): tetracycline efflux protein; tet; confers resistance to tetracycline
   3022..3610    -  rep_origin     ori: high-copy-number ColE1/pMB1/pBR322/pUC origin of replication
   3810..4670    -  CDS            AmpR: β-lactamase confers resistance to ampicillin, carbenicillin, and related antibiotics
   4671..4712    -  promoter       AmpR promoter (fragment): bla
   4775..4823    +  polyA_signal   poly(A) signal: synthetic polyadenylation signal
   4837..4928    +  misc_feature   pause site: RNA polymerase II transcriptional pause signal from the human α2 globin gene
>Addgene plasmid #68746 | pGL4.26-SS-139 | depositor full sequence | sequence record 120988 | pGL4.26-SS-139 sequence 4928 bps
GGCCTAACTGGCCGGTACCTGAGCTCGCTAGCCGAAGTGGTCCAAGCTTAGACACTAGAGGGTATATAAT
GGAAGCTCGACTTCCAGCTTGGCAATCCGGTACTGTTGGTAAAGCCACCATGGTGAGCAAGGGCGAGGAG
CTGTTCACCGGGGTGGTGCCCATCCTGGTCGAGCTGGACGGCGACGTAAACGGCCACAAGTTCAGCGTGT
CCGGCGAGGGCGAGGGCGATGCCACCTACGGCAAGCTGACCCTGAAGTTCATCTGCACCACCGGCAAGCT
GCCCGTGCCCTGGCCCACCCTCGTGACCACCCTGACCTACGGCGTGCAGTGCTTCAGCCGCTACCCCGAC
CACATGAAGCAGCACGACTTCTTCAAGTCCGCCATGCCCGAAGGCTACGTCCAGGAGCGCACCATCTTCT
TCAAGGACGACGGCAACTACAAGACCCGCGCCGAGGTGAAGTTCGAGGGCGACACCCTGGTGAACCGCAT
CGAGCTGAAGGGCATCGACTTCAAGGAGGACGGCAACATCCTGGGGCACAAGCTGGAGTACAACTACAAC
AGCCACAACGTCTATATCATGGCCGACAAGCAGAAGAACGGCATCAAGGTGAACTTCAAGATCCGCCACA
ACATCGAGGACGGCAGCGTGCAGCTCGCCGACCACTACCAGCAGAACACCCCCATCGGCGACGGCCCCGT
GCTGCTGCCCGACAACCACTACCTGAGCACCCAGTCCGCCCTGAGCAAAGACCCCAACGAGAAGCGCGAT
CACATGGTCCTGCTGGAGTTCGTGACCGCCGCCGGGATCACTCTCGGCATGGACGAGCTGTACAAGTAAT
AATTCTAGAGTCGGGGCGGCCGGCCGCTTCGAGCAGACATGATAAGATACATTGATGAGTTTGGACAAAC
CACAACTAGAATGCAGTGAAAAAAATGCTTTATTTGTGAAATTTGTGATGCTATTGCTTTATTTGTAACC
ATTATAAGCTGCAATAAACAAGTTAACAACAACAATTGCATTCATTTTATGTTTCAGGTTCAGGGGGAGG
TGTGGGAGGTTTTTTAAAGCAAGTAAAACCTCTACAAATGTGGTAAAATCGATAAGGATCCGTTTGCGTA
TTGGGCGCTCTTCCGCTGATCTGCGCAGCACCATGGCCTGAAATAACCTCTGAAAGAGGAACTTGGTTAG
CTACCTTCTGAGGCGGAAAGAACCAGCTGTGGAATGTGTGTCAGTTAGGGTGTGGAAAGTCCCCAGGCTC
CCCAGCAGGCAGAAGTATGCAAAGCATGCATCTCAATTAGTCAGCAACCAGGTGTGGAAAGTCCCCAGGC
TCCCCAGCAGGCAGAAGTATGCAAAGCATGCATCTCAATTAGTCAGCAACCATAGTCCCGCCCCTAACTC
CGCCCATCCCGCCCCTAACTCCGCCCAGTTCCGCCCATTCTCCGCCCCATGGCTGACTAATTTTTTTTAT
TTATGCAGAGGCCGAGGCCGCCTCTGCCTCTGAGCTATTCCAGAAGTAGTGAGGAGGCTTTTTTGGAGGC
CTAGGCTTTTGCAAAAAGCTCGATTCTTCTGACACTAGCGCCACCATGAAGAAGCCCGAACTCACCGCTA
CCAGCGTTGAAAAATTTCTCATCGAGAAGTTCGACAGTGTGAGCGACCTGATGCAGTTGTCGGAGGGCGA
AGAGAGCCGAGCCTTCAGCTTCGATGTCGGCGGACGCGGCTATGTACTGCGGGTGAATAGCTGCGCTGAT
GGCTTCTACAAAGACCGCTACGTGTACCGCCACTTCGCCAGCGCTGCACTACCCATCCCCGAAGTGTTGG
ACATCGGCGAGTTCAGCGAGAGCCTGACATACTGCATCAGTAGACGCGCCCAAGGCGTTACTCTCCAAGA
CCTCCCCGAAACAGAGCTGCCTGCTGTGTTACAGCCTGTCGCCGAAGCTATGGATGCTATTGCCGCCGCC
GACCTCAGTCAAACCAGCGGCTTCGGCCCATTCGGGCCCCAAGGCATCGGCCAGTACACAACCTGGCGGG
ATTTCATTTGCGCCATTGCTGATCCCCATGTCTACCACTGGCAGACCGTGATGGACGACACCGTGTCCGC
CAGCGTAGCTCAAGCCCTGGACGAACTGATGCTGTGGGCCGAAGACTGTCCCGAGGTGCGCCACCTCGTC
CATGCCGACTTCGGCAGCAACAACGTCCTGACCGACAACGGCCGCATCACCGCCGTAATCGACTGGTCCG
AAGCTATGTTCGGGGACAGTCAGTACGAGGTGGCCAACATCTTCTTCTGGCGGCCCTGGCTGGCTTGCAT
GGAGCAGCAGACTCGCTACTTCGAGCGCCGGCATCCCGAGCTGGCCGGCAGCCCTCGTCTGCGAGCCTAC
ATGCTGCGCATCGGCCTGGATCAGCTCTACCAGAGCCTCGTGGACGGCAACTTCGACGATGCTGCCTGGG
CTCAAGGCCGCTGCGATGCCATCGTCCGCAGCGGGGCCGGCACCGTCGGTCGCACACAAATCGCTCGCCG
GAGCGCAGCCGTATGGACCGACGGCTGCGTCGAGGTGCTGGCCGACAGCGGCAACCGCCGGCCCAGTACA
CGACCGCGCGCTAAGGAGGTAGGTCGAGTTTAAACTCTAGAACCGGTCATGGCCGCAATAAAATATCTTT
ATTTTCATTACATCTGTGTGTTGGTTTTTTGTGTGTTCGAACTAGATGCTGTCGACCGATGCCCTTGAGA
GCCTTCAACCCAGTCAGCTCCTTCCGGTGGGCGCGGGGCATGACTATCGTCGCCGCACTTATGACTGTCT
TCTTTATCATGCAACTCGTAGGACAGGTGCCGGCAGCGCTCTTCCGCTTCCTCGCTCACTGACTCGCTGC
GCTCGGTCGTTCGGCTGCGGCGAGCGGTATCAGCTCACTCAAAGGCGGTAATACGGTTATCCACAGAATC
AGGGGATAACGCAGGAAAGAACATGTGAGCAAAAGGCCAGCAAAAGGCCAGGAACCGTAAAAAGGCCGCG
TTGCTGGCGTTTTTCCATAGGCTCCGCCCCCCTGACGAGCATCACAAAAATCGACGCTCAAGTCAGAGGT
GGCGAAACCCGACAGGACTATAAAGATACCAGGCGTTTCCCCCTGGAAGCTCCCTCGTGCGCTCTCCTGT
TCCGACCCTGCCGCTTACCGGATACCTGTCCGCCTTTCTCCCTTCGGGAAGCGTGGCGCTTTCTCATAGC
TCACGCTGTAGGTATCTCAGTTCGGTGTAGGTCGTTCGCTCCAAGCTGGGCTGTGTGCACGAACCCCCCG
TTCAGCCCGACCGCTGCGCCTTATCCGGTAACTATCGTCTTGAGTCCAACCCGGTAAGACACGACTTATC
GCCACTGGCAGCAGCCACTGGTAACAGGATTAGCAGAGCGAGGTATGTAGGCGGTGCTACAGAGTTCTTG
AAGTGGTGGCCTAACTACGGCTACACTAGAAGAACAGTATTTGGTATCTGCGCTCTGCTGAAGCCAGTTA
CCTTCGGAAAAAGAGTTGGTAGCTCTTGATCCGGCAAACAAACCACCGCTGGTAGCGGTGGTTTTTTTGT
TTGCAAGCAGCAGATTACGCGCAGAAAAAAAGGATCTCAAGAAGATCCTTTGATCTTTTCTACGGGGTCT
GACGCTCAGTGGAACGAAAACTCACGTTAAGGGATTTTGGTCATGAGATTATCAAAAAGGATCTTCACCT
AGATCCTTTTAAATTAAAAATGAAGTTTTAAATCAATCTAAAGTATATATGAGTAAACTTGGTCTGACAG
CGGCCGCAAATGCTAAACCACTGCAGTGGTTACCAGTGCTTGATCAGTGAGGCACCGATCTCAGCGATCT
GCCTATTTCGTTCGTCCATAGTGGCCTGACTCCCCGTCGTGTAGATCACTACGATTCGTGAGGGCTTACC
ATCAGGCCCCAGCGCAGCAATGATGCCGCGAGAGCCGCGTTCACCGGCCCCCGATTTGTCAGCAATGAAC
CAGCCAGCAGGGAGGGCCGAGCGAAGAAGTGGTCCTGCTACTTTGTCCGCCTCCATCCAGTCTATGAGCT
GCTGTCGTGATGCTAGAGTAAGAAGTTCGCCAGTGAGTAGTTTCCGAAGAGTTGTGGCCATTGCTACTGG
CATCGTGGTATCACGCTCGTCGTTCGGTATGGCTTCGTTCAACTCTGGTTCCCAGCGGTCAAGCCGGGTC
ACATGATCACCCATATTATGAAGAAATGCAGTCAGCTCCTTAGGGCCTCCGATCGTTGTCAGAAGTAAGT
TGGCCGCGGTGTTGTCGCTCATGGTAATGGCAGCACTACACAATTCTCTTACCGTCATGCCATCCGTAAG
ATGCTTTTCCGTGACCGGCGAGTACTCAACCAAGTCGTTTTGTGAGTAGTGTATACGGCGACCAAGCTGC
TCTTGCCCGGCGTCTATACGGGACAACACCGCGCCACATAGCAGTACTTTGAAAGTGCTCATCATCGGGA
ATCGTTCTTCGGGGCGGAAAGACTCAAGGATCTTGCCGCTATTGAGATCCAGTTCGATATAGCCCACTCT
TGCACCCAGTTGATCTTCAGCATCTTTTACTTTCACCAGCGTTTCGGGGTGTGCAAAAACAGGCAAGCAA
AATGCCGCAAAGAAGGGAATGAGTGCGACACGAAAATGTTGGATGCTCATACTCGTCCTTTTTCAATATT
ATTGAAGCATTTATCAGGGTTACTAGTACGTCTCTCAAGGATAAGTAAGTAATATTAAGGTACGGGAGGT
ATTGGACAGGCCGCAATAAAATATCTTTATTTTCATTACATCTGTGTGTTGGTTTTTTGTGTGAATCGAT
AGTACTAACATACGCTCTCCATCAAAACAAAACGAAACAAAACAAACTAGCAAAATAGGCTGTCCCCAGT
GCAAGTGCAGGTGCCAGAACATTTCTCT
