>Addgene plasmid #68746 | pGL4.26-SS-139 | addgene partial sequence | sequence record 124891 | EGFP-N 5'-CGTCGCCGTCCAGCTCGACCAG-3'
CGCCCTTGCTCACCATGGTGGCTTTACCAACAGTACCGGATTGCCAAGCTGGAAGTCGAGCTTCCATTAT
ATACCCTCTAGTGTCTAAGCTTGGACCACTTCGGCTAGCGAGCTCAGGTACCGGCCAGTTAGGCCAGAGA
AATGTTCTGGCACCTGCACTTGCACTGGGGACAGCCTATTTTGCTAGTTTGTTTTGTTTCGTTTTGTTTT
GATGGAGAGCGTATGTTAGTACTATCGATTCACACAAAAAACCAACACACAGATGTAATGAAAATAAAGA
TATTTTATTGCGGCCTGTCCAATACCTCCCGTACCTTAATATTACTTACTTATCCTTGAGAGACGTACTA
GTAACCCTGATAAATGCTTCAATAATATTGAAAAAGGACGAGTATGAGCATCCAACATTTTCGTGTCGCA
CTCATTCCCTTCTTTGCGGCATTTTGCTTGCCTGTTTTTGCACACCCCGAAACGCTGGTGAAAGTAAAAG
ATGCTGAAGATCAACTGGGTGCAAGAGTGGGCTATATCGAACTGGATCTCAATAGCGGCAAGATCCTTGA
GTCTTTCCGCCCCGAAGAACGATTCCCGATGATGAGCACTTTCAAAGTACTGCTATGTGGCGCGGTGTTG
TCCCGTATAGACGCCGGGCAAGAGCAGCTTGGTCGCCGTATACACTACTCACAAAACGACTTGGTTGAGT
ACTCGCCGGTCACGGAAAAGCATCTTACGGATGGCATGACGGTAAGAGAATTGTGTAGTGCTGCCATTAC
CATGAGCGACAACACCGCGGCCAACTTACTTCTGACAACGATCGGAGGCCCTAAGGAGCTGACTGCATTT
CTTCATAATATGGGTGATCATGTGACCC
