>Addgene plasmid #68746 | pGL4.26-SS-139 | addgene partial sequence | sequence record 124892 | EBV-rev 5'-GTGGTTTGTCCAAACTCATC-3'
CGGCCGGCCGCCCCGACTCTAGAATTATTACTTGTACAGCTCGTCCATGCCGAGAGTGATCCCGGCGGCG
GTCACGAACTCCAGCAGGACCATGTGATCGCGCTTCTCGTTGGGGTCTTTGCTCAGGGCGGACTGGGTGC
TCAGGTAGTGGTTGTCGGGCAGCAGCACGGGGCCGTCGCCGATGGGGGTGTTCTGCTGGTAGTGGTCGGC
GAGCTGCACGCTGCCGTCCTCGATGTTGTGGCGGATCTTGAAGTTCACCTTGATGCCGTTCTTCTGCTTG
TCGGCCATGATATAGACGTTGTGGCTGTTGTAGTTGTACTCCAGCTTGTGCCCCAGGATGTTGCCGTCCT
CCTTGAAGTCGATGCCCTTCAGCTCGATGCGGTTCACCAGGGTGTCGCCCTCGAACTTCACCTCGGCGCG
GGTCTTGTAGTTGCCGTCGTCCTTGAAGAAGATGGTGCGCTCCTGGACGTAGCCTTCGGGCATGGCGGAC
TTGAAGAAGTCGTGCTGCTTCATGTGGTCGGGGTAGCGGCTGAAGCACTGCACGCCGTAGGTCAGGGTGG
TCACGAGGGTGGGCCAGGGCACGGGCAGCTTGCCGGTGGTGCAGATGAACTTCAGGGTCAGCTTGCCGTA
GGTGGCATCGCCCTCGCCCTCGCCGGACACGCTGAACTTGTGGCCGTTTACGTCGCCGTCCAGCTCGACC
AGGATGGGCACCACCCCGGTGAACAGCTCCTCGCCCTTGCTCACCATGGTGGCTTTACCAACAGTACCGG
ATTGCCAAGCTGGAAGTCGAGCTTCCATTATATACCCTCTAGTGTCTAAGCTTGGACCACTTCGGCTAGC
GAGCTC
